Addgene plasmid #108766: pBW2279_pCAG-PV1-PYL-L1-FlpO-169C-NLS-BGHpA
Purpose: Expresses aa169 to C-terminus of Flp recombinase fused to PYL CID
Depositing lab: Wilson Wong. Depositing organization: Boston University Main Campus. Publication: High-performance chemical- and light-inducible recombinases in mammalian cells and mice. Weinberg BH, Cho JH, Agarwal Y, Pham NTH, Caraballo LD, Walkosz M, Ortega C, Trexler M, Tague N, Law B, Benman WKJ, Letendre J, Beal J, Wong WW. Nat Commun. 2019 Oct 24;10(1):4845. doi: 10.1038/s41467-019-12800-7. PubMed 31649244.
Backbone
  Vector backbone: pCAGGS
  Vector type: Mammalian Expression, Cre/Lox, Synthetic Biology
Growth in bacteria
  Bacterial resistance: Ampicillin, 100 μg/mL
  Growth temperature: 37°C
  Growth strain: NEB Stable
  Copy number: High Copy
Gene/Insert
  Gene/Insert name: Flp recombinase fragment aa169 to C-terminus
  Species: Synthetic
  Promoter: pCAG
  Tag / fusion protein: PYL (N terminal on insert); NLS (C terminal on insert)
  Cloning method: Restriction Enzyme; 5′ cloning site KpnI (not destroyed); 3′ cloning site EcoRI (not destroyed)
Terms and licenses: Academic/Nonprofit Terms; Industry Terms: Not Available to Industry
Depositor comments: Please visit https://www.biorxiv.org/content/10.1101/747121v1 for bioRxiv preprint.
How to cite: pBW2279_pCAG-PV1-PYL-L1-FlpO-169C-NLS-BGHpA was a gift from Wilson Wong (Addgene plasmid # 108766 ; http://n2t.net/addgene:108766 ; RRID:Addgene_108766)
