[The description below was written by a language model from this plasmid's Addgene catalogue record and the feature table of its GenBank file.]
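Description:
pBW2279_pCAG-PV1-PYL-L1-FlpO-169C-NLS-BGHpA is a 6.6 kb mammalian expression plasmid built on the pCAGGS backbone that encodes one half of a split, chemically inducible Flp recombinase. It is maintained in E. coli through a high-copy ColE1/pUC-type origin and selected with ampicillin via the bla gene. The backbone also carries remnants of the lac promoter/operator region, an SV40 origin and an SV40 polyadenylation signal.

Expression is driven by the CAG promoter, annotated here as the CMV immediate-early enhancer, the chicken beta-actin promoter and a chimeric beta-actin/beta-globin intron, followed by a Kozak consensus. The open reading frame places PYL, a chemically induced dimerization (CID) domain, at the N terminus. According to the construct name, PYL is joined through a linker (L1) to the FlpO fragment, which runs from amino acid 169 to the C terminus and ends in an SV40 large T antigen nuclear localization signal. The feature table does not annotate the PYL or Flp coding segments themselves, but it does mark an HA epitope tag between the Kozak sequence and the NLS, which is not mentioned in the catalogue fields. Transcripts terminate at a bovine growth hormone poly(A) signal, with the rabbit beta-globin poly(A) of the parental pCAGGS lying downstream.

On its own this fragment is expected to be inactive. The design implies co-expression with a complementary N-terminal Flp fragment fused to PYL's dimerization partner, so that adding the dimerizing small molecule reconstitutes recombinase activity on FRT-flanked targets. The record does not name the partner construct or the inducer. The plasmid comes from work developing chemical- and light-inducible recombinases for mammalian cells and mice.
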