LOCUS       Exported 6637 bp ds-DNA circular SYN 13-MAY-2021
DEFINITION  Expresses aa169 to C-terminus of Flp recombinase fused to PYL CID.
ACCESSION   .
VERSION     .
KEYWORDS    pBW2279_pCAG-PV1-PYL-L1-FlpO-169C-NLS-BGHpA
SOURCE      synthetic DNA construct
  ORGANISM  synthetic DNA construct
REFERENCE   1 (bases 1 to 6637)
  AUTHORS   Weinberg BH, Cho JH, Agarwal Y, Pham NTH, Caraballo LD, Walkosz M,
            Ortega C, Trexler M, Tague N, Law B, Benman WKJ, Letendre J, Beal J
            , Wong WW
  TITLE     High-performance chemical- and light-inducible recombinases in
            mammalian cells and mice
  JOURNAL   Nature Communications (2019) volume 10, Article number: 4845
REFERENCE   2 (bases 1 to 6637)
  AUTHORS   .
  TITLE     Direct Submission
  JOURNAL   Exported May 13, 2021 from SnapGene Server 1.1.58
            http://www.snapgene.com
FEATURES             Location/Qualifiers
     source          1..6637
                     /organism="synthetic DNA construct"
                     /mol_type="other DNA"
     primer_bind     complement(22..38)
                     /label=M13 rev
                     /note="common sequencing primer, one of multiple similar
                     variants"
     primer_bind     complement(22..38)
                     /label=M13 Reverse
                     /note="In lacZ gene. Also called M13-rev"
     primer_bind     complement(35..57)
                     /label=M13/pUC Reverse
                     /note="In lacZ gene"
     protein_bind    46..62
                     /label=lac operator
                     /bound_moiety="lac repressor encoded by lacI"
                     /note="The lac repressor binds to the lac operator to
                     inhibit transcription in E. coli. This inhibition can be
                     relieved by adding lactose or
                     isopropyl-beta-D-thiogalactopyranoside (IPTG)."
     promoter        complement(70..100)
                     /label=lac promoter
                     /note="promoter for the E. coli lac operon"
     protein_bind    115..136
                     /label=CAP binding site
                     /bound_moiety="E. coli catabolite activator protein"
                     /note="CAP binding activates transcription in the presence
                     of cAMP."
     rep_origin      221..355
                     /label=SV40 ori
                     /note="SV40 origin of replication"
     primer_bind     282..301
                     /label=SV40pro-F
                     /note="SV40 promoter/origin, forward primer"
     polyA_signal    375..509
                     /label=SV40 poly(A) signal
                     /note="SV40 polyadenylation signal"
     primer_bind     complement(412..431)
                     /label=SV40pA-R
                     /note="SV40 polyA, reverse primer"
     primer_bind     466..485
                     /label=EBV-rev
                     /note="SV40 polyA terminator, reverse primer"
     primer_bind     complement(577..594)
                     /label=L4440
                     /note="L4440 vector, forward primer"
     rep_origin      complement(748..1336)
                     /direction=LEFT
                     /label=ori
                     /note="high-copy-number ColE1/pMB1/pBR322/pUC origin of
                     replication"
     primer_bind     complement(828..847)
                     /label=pBR322ori-F
                     /note="pBR322 origin, forward primer"
     CDS             complement(1507..2367)
                     /codon_start=1
                     /gene="bla"
                     /product="beta-lactamase"
                     /label=AmpR
                     /note="confers resistance to ampicillin, carbenicillin, and
                     related antibiotics"
                     /translation="MSIQHFRVALIPFFAAFCLPVFAHPETLVKVKDAEDQLGARVGYI
                     ELDLNSGKILESFRPEERFPMMSTFKVLLCGAVLSRIDAGQEQLGRRIHYSQNDLVEYS
                     PVTEKHLTDGMTVRELCSAAITMSDNTAANLLLTTIGGPKELTAFLHNMGDHVTRLDRW
                     EPELNEAIPNDERDTTMPVAMATTLRKLLTGELLTLASRQQLIDWMEADKVAGPLLRSA
                     LPAGWFIADKSGAGERGSRGIIAALGPDGKPSRIVVIYTTGSQATMDERNRQIAEIGAS
                     LIKHW"
     primer_bind     2130..2149
                     /label=Amp-R
                     /note="Ampicillin resistance gene, reverse primer"
     promoter        complement(2368..2472)
                     /gene="bla"
                     /label=AmpR promoter
     enhancer        2503..2882
                     /label=CMV enhancer
                     /note="human cytomegalovirus immediate early enhancer"
     promoter        2884..3159
                     /label=chicken beta-actin promoter
     intron          3160..4175
                     /label=chimeric intron
                     /note="chimera between introns from chicken beta-actin and
                     rabbit beta-globin"
     primer_bind     4099..4121
                     /label=pCAGGS-5
                     /note="Chimeric intron in CAG promoter, forward primer"
     primer_bind     4183..4202
                     /label=pCAG-F
                     /note="Rabbit beta-globin intron, for pCAG plasmids,
                     forward primer"
     regulatory      4304..4313
                     /regulatory_class="other"
                     /note="vertebrate consensus sequence for strong initiation
                     of translation (Kozak, 1987)"
     CDS             4850..4876
                     /codon_start=1
                     /product="HA (human influenza hemagglutinin) epitope tag"
                     /label=HA
                     /translation="YPYDVPDYA"
     CDS             5684..5704
                     /codon_start=1
                     /product="nuclear localization signal of SV40 (simian virus
                     40) large T antigen"
                     /label=SV40 NLS
                     /translation="PKKKRKV"
     polyA_signal    5714..5938
                     /label=bGH poly(A) signal
                     /note="bovine growth hormone polyadenylation signal"
     primer_bind     complement(6178..6197)
                     /label=Bglob-pA-R
                     /note="Rabbit beta-globin polyA region, reverse primer"
     polyA_signal    6243..6298
                     /label=-beta-globin poly(A) signal
                     /note="rabbit beta-globin polyadenylation signal (Gil and
                     Proudfoot, 1987)"
     primer_bind     complement(6297..6316)
                     /label=rbglobpA-R
                     /note="Rabbit beta-globin polyA, reverse primer. Also
                     called rb-glob-pA-term-R"
ORIGIN
        1 cccaagcttg gcgtaatcat ggtcatagct gtttcctgtg tgaaattgtt atccgctcac
       61 aattccacac aacatacgag ccggaagcat aaagtgtaaa gcctggggtg cctaatgagt
      121 gagctaactc acattaattg cgttgcgctc actgcccgct ttccagtcgg gaaacctgtc
      181 gtgccagcgg atccgcatct caattagtca gcaaccatag tcccgcccct aactccgccc
      241 agttccgccc attctccgcc ccatggctga ctaatttttt ttatttatgc agaggccgag
      301 gccgcctcgg cctctgagct attccagaag tagtgaggag gcttttttgg aggcctaggc
      361 ttttgcaaaa agctaacttg tttattgcag cttataatgg ttacaaataa agcaatagca
      421 tcacaaattt cacaaataaa gcattttttt cactgcattc tagttgtggt ttgtccaaac
      481 tcatcaatgt atcttatcat gtctggatcc gctgcattaa tgaatcggcc aacgcgcggg
      541 gagaggcggt ttgcgtattg ggcgctcttc cgcttcctcg ctcactgact cgctgcgctc
      601 ggtcgttcgg ctgcggcgag cggtatcagc tcactcaaag gcggtaatac ggttatccac
      661 agaatcaggg gataacgcag gaaagaacat gtgagcaaaa ggccagcaaa aggccaggaa
      721 ccgtaaaaag gccgcgttgc tggcgttttt ccataggctc cgcccccctg acgagcatca
      781 caaaaatcga cgctcaagtc agaggtggcg aaacccgaca ggactataaa gataccaggc
      841 gtttccccct ggaagctccc tcgtgcgctc tcctgttccg accctgccgc ttaccggata
      901 cctgtccgcc tttctccctt cgggaagcgt ggcgctttct catagctcac gctgtaggta
      961 tctcagttcg gtgtaggtcg ttcgctccaa gctgggctgt gtgcacgaac cccccgttca
     1021 gcccgaccgc tgcgccttat ccggtaacta tcgtcttgag tccaacccgg taagacacga
     1081 cttatcgcca ctggcagcag ccactggtaa caggattagc agagcgaggt atgtaggcgg
     1141 tgctacagag ttcttgaagt ggtggcctaa ctacggctac actagaagaa cagtatttgg
     1201 tatctgcgct ctgctgaagc cagttacctt cggaaaaaga gttggtagct cttgatccgg
     1261 caaacaaacc accgctggta gcggtggttt ttttgtttgc aagcagcaga ttacgcgcag
     1321 aaaaaaagga tctcaagaag atcctttgat cttttctacg gggtctgacg ctcagtggaa
     1381 cgaaaactca cgttaaggga ttttggtcat gagattatca aaaaggatct tcacctagat
     1441 ccttttaaat taaaaatgaa gttttaaatc aatctaaagt atatatgagt aaacttggtc
     1501 tgacagttac caatgcttaa tcagtgaggc acctatctca gcgatctgtc tatttcgttc
     1561 atccatagtt gcctgactcc ccgtcgtgta gataactacg atacgggagg gcttaccatc
     1621 tggccccagt gctgcaatga taccgcgaga cccacgctca ccggctccag atttatcagc
     1681 aataaaccag ccagccggaa gggccgagcg cagaagtggt cctgcaactt tatccgcctc
     1741 catccagtct attaattgtt gccgggaagc tagagtaagt agttcgccag ttaatagttt
     1801 gcgcaacgtt gttgccattg ctacaggcat cgtggtgtca cgctcgtcgt ttggtatggc
     1861 ttcattcagc tccggttccc aacgatcaag gcgagttaca tgatccccca tgttgtgcaa
     1921 aaaagcggtt agctccttcg gtcctccgat cgttgtcaga agtaagttgg ccgcagtgtt
     1981 atcactcatg gttatggcag cactgcataa ttctcttact gtcatgccat ccgtaagatg
     2041 cttttctgtg actggtgagt actcaaccaa gtcattctga gaatagtgta tgcggcgacc
     2101 gagttgctct tgcccggcgt caatacggga taataccgcg ccacatagca gaactttaaa
     2161 agtgctcatc attggaaaac gttcttcggg gcgaaaactc tcaaggatct taccgctgtt
     2221 gagatccagt tcgatgtaac ccactcgtgc acccaactga tcttcagcat cttttacttt
     2281 caccagcgtt tctgggtgag caaaaacagg aaggcaaaat gccgcaaaaa agggaataag
     2341 ggcgacacgg aaatgttgaa tactcatact cttccttttt caatattatt gaagcattta
     2401 tcagggttat tgtctcatga gcggatacat atttgaatgt atttagaaaa ataaacaaat
     2461 aggggttccg cgcacatttc cccgaaaagt gccacctggg tcgacattga ttattgacta
     2521 gttattaata gtaatcaatt acggggtcat tagttcatag cccatatatg gagttccgcg
     2581 ttacataact tacggtaaat ggcccgcctg gctgaccgcc caacgacccc cgcccattga
     2641 cgtcaataat gacgtatgtt cccatagtaa cgccaatagg gactttccat tgacgtcaat
     2701 gggtggagta tttacggtaa actgcccact tggcagtaca tcaagtgtat catatgccaa
     2761 gtacgccccc tattgacgtc aatgacggta aatggcccgc ctggcattat gcccagtaca
     2821 tgaccttatg ggactttcct acttggcagt acatctacgt attagtcatc gctattacca
     2881 tggtcgaggt gagccccacg ttctgcttca ctctccccat ctcccccccc tccccacccc
     2941 caattttgta tttatttatt ttttaattat tttgtgcagc gatgggggcg gggggggggg
     3001 gggcgcgcgc caggcggggc ggggcggggc gaggggcggg gcggggcgag gcggaaaggt
     3061 gcggcggcag ccaatcagag cggcgcgctc cgaaagtttc cttttatggc gaggcggcgg
     3121 cggcggcggc cctataaaaa gcgaagcgcg cggcgggcgg gagtcgctgc gttgccttcg
     3181 ccccgtgccc cgctccgcgc cgcctcgcgc cgcccgcccc ggctctgact gaccgcgtta
     3241 ctcccacagg tgagcgggcg ggacggccct tctcctccgg gctgtaatta gcgcttggtt
     3301 taatgacggc tcgtttcttt tctgtggctg cgtgaaagcc ttaaagggct ccgggagggc
     3361 cctttgtgcg ggggggagcg gctcgggggg tgcgtgcgtg tgtgtgtgcg tggggagcgc
     3421 cgcgtgcggc tccgcgctgc ccggcggctg tgagcgctgc gggcgcggcg cggggctttg
     3481 tgcgctccgc agtgtgcgcg aggggagcgc ggccgggggc ggtgccccgc ggtgcggggg
     3541 gggctgcgag gggaacaaag gctgcgtgcg gggtgtgtgc gtgggggggt gagcaggggg
     3601 tgtgggcgcg gcggtcgggc tgtaaccccc ccctgcaccc ccctccccga gttgctgagc
     3661 acggcccggc ttcgggtgcg gggctccgta cggggcgtgg cgcggggctc gccgtgccgg
     3721 gcggggggtg gcggcaggtg ggggtgccgg gcggggcggg gccgcctcgg gccggggagg
     3781 gctcggggga ggggcgcggc ggcccccgga gcgccggcgg ctgtcgaggc gcggcgagcc
     3841 gcagccattg ccttttatgg taatcgtgcg agagggcgca gggacttcct ttgtcccaaa
     3901 tctgtgcgga gccgaaatct gggaggcgcc gccgcacccc ctctagcggg cgcggggcga
     3961 agcggtgcgg cgccggcagg aaggaaatgg gcggggaggg ccttcgtgcg tcgccgcgcc
     4021 gccgtcccct tctccctctc cagcctcggg gctgtccgcg gggggacggc tgccttcggg
     4081 ggggacgggg cagggcgggg ttcggcttct ggcgtgtgac cggcggctct agagcctctg
     4141 ctaaccatgt tcatgccttc ttctttttcc tacagctcct gggcaacgtg ctggttattg
     4201 tgctgtctca tcattttggc aaagaattga ttaattcgag cgaaggcgcg cccattactc
     4261 gcatccattc tcaggctgtc tcgtctcgtc tcgcacgcgt gccgccacca tggcgccaac
     4321 tcaagacgag ttcacccaac tctcccaatc aatcgccgag ttccacacgt accaactcgg
     4381 taacggccgt tgctcatctc tcctagctca gcgaatccac gcgccgccgg aaacagtatg
     4441 gtccgtggtg agacgtttcg ataggccaca gatttacaaa cacttcatca aaagctgtaa
     4501 cgtgagtgaa gatttcgaga tgcgagtggg atgcacgcgc gacgtgaacg tgataagtgg
     4561 attaccggcg aatacgtctc gagagagatt agatctgttg gacgatgatc ggagagtgac
     4621 tgggtttagt ataaccggtg gtgaacatag gctgaggaat tataaatcgg ttacgacggt
     4681 tcatagattt gagaaagaag aagaagaaga aaggatctgg accgttgttt tggaatctta
     4741 tgttgttgat gtaccggaag gtaattcgga ggaagatacg agattgtttg ctgatacggt
     4801 tattagattg aatcttcaga aacttgcttc gatcactgaa gctatgaact acccatacga
     4861 tgttccagat tacgcttccg gagggtctgg ctccggatca agtggtggca gcggtaccag
     4921 caggttcacc aagaccaaga ccctgtacca gttcctgttc ctggccacat tcatcaactg
     4981 cggcaggttc agcgacatca agaacgtgga ccccaagagc ttcaagctgg tgcagaacaa
     5041 gtacctgggc gtgatcattc agtgcctggt gaccgagacc aagacaagcg tgtccaggca
     5101 catctacttt ttcagcgcca gaggcaggat cgaccccctg gtgtacctgg acgagttcct
     5161 gaggaacagc gagcccgtgc tgaagagagt gaacaggacc ggcaacagca gcagcaacaa
     5221 gcaggagtac cagctgctga aggacaacct ggtgcgcagc tacaacaagg ccctgaagaa
     5281 gaacgccccc taccccatct tcgctatcaa gaacggccct aagagccaca tcggcaggca
     5341 cctgatgacc agctttctga gcatgaaggg cctgaccgag ctgacaaacg tggtgggcaa
     5401 ctggagcgac aagagggcct ccgccgtggc caggaccacc tacacccacc agatcaccgc
     5461 catccccgac cactacttcg ccctggtgtc caggtactac gcctacgacc ccatcagcaa
     5521 ggagatgatc gccctgaagg acgagaccaa ccccatcgag gagtggcagc acatcgagca
     5581 gctgaagggc agcgccgagg gcagcatcag ataccccgcc tggaacggca tcatcagcca
     5641 ggaggtgctg gactacctga gcagctacat caacaggcgg atccccaaga aaaagcggaa
     5701 ggtgtgagaa ttcctgtgcc ttctagttgc cagccatctg ttgtttgccc ctcccccgtg
     5761 ccttccttga ccctggaagg tgccactccc actgtccttt cctaataaaa tgaggaaatt
     5821 gcatcgcatt gtctgagtag gtgtcattct attctggggg gtggggtggg gcaggacagc
     5881 aagggggagg attgggaaga caatagcagg catgctgggg atgcggtggg ctctatggct
     5941 tctgaggcgg aaagaaccag ctggggctct agggggtatc cccacgcgcc ctgtagcgtg
     6001 taccgctggg agttcgtaga cggaaacaaa cgcagaatcc aagcgcggcc gcccaggata
     6061 catagattac cacaactccg agcccttcca ccgctagcgc actcctcagg tgcaggctgc
     6121 ctatcagaag gtggtggctg gtgtggccaa tgccctggct cacaaatacc actgagatct
     6181 ttttccctct gccaaaaatt atggggacat catgaagccc cttgagcatc tgacttctgg
     6241 ctaataaagg aaatttattt tcattgcaat agtgtgttgg aattttttgt gtctctcact
     6301 cggaaggaca tatgggaggg caaatcattt aaaacatcag aatgagtatt tggtttagag
     6361 tttggcaaca tatgcccata tgctggctgc catgaacaaa ggttggctat aaagaggtca
     6421 tcagtatatg aaacagcccc ctgctgtcca ttccttattc catagaaaag ccttgacttg
     6481 aggttagatt ttttttatat tttgttttgt gttatttttt tctttaacat ccctaaaatt
     6541 ttccttacat gttttactag ccagattttt cctcctctcc tgactactcc cagtcatagc
     6601 tgtccctctt ctcttatgga gatccctcga cctgcag
//
