>Addgene plasmid #108766 | pBW2279_pCAG-PV1-PYL-L1-FlpO-169C-NLS-BGHpA | addgene partial sequence | sequence record 217195 | Addgene Partial NGS Result
TGCACCCCCCTCCCCGAGTTGCTGAGCACGGCCCGGCTTCGGGTGCGGGGCTCCGTACGGGGCGTGGCGC
GGGGCTCGCCGTGCCGGGCGGGGGGTGGCGGCAGGTGGGGGTGCCGGGCGGGGCGGGGCCGCCTCGGGCC
GGGGAGGGCTCGGGGGAGGGGCGCGGCGGCCCCCGGAGCGCCGGCGGCTGTCGAGGCGCGGCGAGCCGCA
GCCATTGCCTTTTATGGTAATCGTGCGAGAGGGCGCAGGGACTTCCTTTGTCCCAAATCTGTGCGGAGCC
GAAATCTGGGAGGCGCCGCCGCACCCCCTCTAGCGGGCGCGGGGCGAAGCGGTGCGGCGCCGGCAGGAAG
GAAATGGGCGGGGAGGGCCTTCGTGCGTCGCCGCGCCGCCGTCCCCTTCTCCCTCTCCAGCCTCGGGGCT
GTCCGCGGGGGGACGGCTGCCTTCGGGGGGGACGGGGCAGGGCGGGGTTCGGCTTCTGGCGTGTGACCGG
CGGCTCTAGAGCCTCTGCTAACCATGTTCATGCCTTCTTCTTTTTCCTACAGCTCCTGGGCAACGTGCTG
GTTATTGTGCTGTCTCATCATTTTGGCAAAGAATTGATTAATTCGAGCGAAGGCGCGCCCATTACTCGCA
TCCATTCTCAGGCTGTCTCGTCTCGTCTCGCACGCGTGCCGCCACCATGGCGCCAACTCAAGACGAGTTC
ACCCAACTCTCCCAATCAATCGCCGAGTTCCACACGTACCAACTCGGTAACGGCCGTTGCTCATCTCTCC
TAGCTCAGCGAATCCACGCGCCGCCGGAAACAGTATGGTCCGTGGTGAGACGTTTCGATAGGCCACAGAT
TTACAAACACTTCATCAAAAGCTGTAACGTGAGTGAAGATTTCGAGATGCGAGTGGGATGCACGCGCGAC
GTGAACGTGATAAGTGGATTACCGGCGAATACGTCTCGAGAGAGATTAGATCTGTTGGACGATGATCGGA
GAGTGACTGGGTTTAGTATAACCGGTGGTGAACATAGGCTGAGGAATTATAAATCGGTTACGACGGTTCA
TAGATTTGAGAAAGAAGAAGAAGAAGAAAGGATCTGGACCGTTGTTTTGGAATCTTATGTTGTTGATGTA
CCGGAAGGTAATTCGGAGGAAGATACGAGATTGTTTGCTGATACGGTTATTAGATTGAATCTTCAGAAAC
TTGCTTCGATCACTGAAGCTATGAACTACCCATACGATGTTCCAGATTACGCTTCCGGAGGGTCTGGCTC
CGGATCAAGTGGTGGCAGCGGTACCAGCAGGTTCACCAAGACCAAGACCCTGTACCAGTTCCTGTTCCTG
GCCACATTCATCAACTGCGGCAGGTTCAGCGACATCAAGAACGTGGACCCCAAGAGCTTCAAGCTGGTGC
AGAACAAGTACCTGGGCGTGATCATTCAGTGCCTGGTGACCGAGACCAAGACAAGCGTGTCCAGGCACAT
CTACTTTTTCAGCGCCAGAGGCAGGATCGACCCCCTGGTGTACCTGGACGAGTTCCTGAGGAACAGCGAG
CCCGTGCTGAAGAGAGTGAACAGGACCGGCAACAGCAGCAGCAACAAGCAGGAGTACCAGCTGCTGAAGG
ACAACCTGGTGCGCAGCTACAACAAGGCCCTGAAGAAGAACGCCCCCTACCCCATCTTCGCTATCAAGAA
CGGCCCTAAGAGCCACATCGGCAGGCACCTGATGACCAGCTTTCTGAGCATGAAGGGCCTGACCGAGCTG
ACAAACGTGGTGGGCAACTGGAGCGACAAGAGGGCCTCCGCCGTGGCCAGGACCACCTACACCCACCAGA
TCACCGCCATCCCCGACCACTACTTCGCCCTGGTGTCCAGGTACTACGCCTACGACCCCATCAGCAAGGA
GATGATCGCCCTGAAGGACGAGACCAACCCCATCGAGGAGTGGCAGCACATCGAGCAGCTGAAGGGCAGC
GCCGAGGGCAGCATCAGATACCCCGCCTGGAACGGCATCATCAGCCAGGAGGTGCTGGACTACCTGAGCA
GCTACATCAACAGGCGGATCCCCAAGAAAAAGCGGAAGGTGTGAGAATTCCTGTGCCTTCTAGTTGCCAG
CCATCTGTTGTTTGCCCCTCCCCCGTGCCTTCCTTGACCCTGGAAGGTGCCACTCCCACTGTCCTTTCCT
AATAAAATGAGGAAATTGCATCGCATTGTCTGAGTAGGTGTCATTCTATTCTGGGGGGTGGGGTGGGGCA
GGACAGCAAGGGGGAGGATTGGGAAGACAATAGCAGGCATGCTGGGGATGCGGTGGGCTCTATGGCTTCT
GAGGCGGAAAGAACCAGCTGGGGCTCTAGGGGGTATCCCCACGCGCCCTGTAGCGTGTACCGCTGGGAGT
TCGTAGACGGAAACAAACGCAGAATCCAAGCGCGGCCGCCCAGGATACATAGATTACCACAACTCCGAGC
CCTTCCACCGCTAGCGCACTCCTCAGGTGCAGGCTGCCTATCAGAAGGTGGTGGCTGGTGTGGCCAATGC
CCTGGCTCACAAATACCACTGAGATCTTTTTCCCTCTGCCAAAAATTATGGGGACATCATGAAGCCCCTT
GAGCATCTGACTTCTGGCTAATAAAGGAAATTTATTTTCATTGCAATAGTGTGTTGGAATTTTTTGTGTC
TCTCACTCGGAAGGACATATGGGAGGGCAAATCATTTAAAACATCAGAATGAGTATTTGGTTTAGAGTTT
GGCAACATATGCCCATATGCTGGCTGCCATGAACAAAGGTTGGCTATAAAGAGGTCATCAGTATATGAAA
CAGCCCCCTGCTGTCCATTCCTTATTCCATAGAAAAGCCTTGACTTGAGGTTAGATTTTTTTTATATTTT
GTTTTGTGTTATTTTTTTCTTTAACATCCCTAAAATTTTTCTTACATGTTTTACTAGCCAGATTTTTCCT
CCTCTCCTGACTACTCCCAGTCATAGCTGTCCCTCTTCTCTTATGGAGATCCCTCGACCTGCAGCCCAAG
CTTGGCGTAATCATGGTCATAGCTGTTTCCTGTGTGAAATTGTTATCCGCTCACAATTCCACACAACATA
CGAGCCGGAAGCATAAAGTGTAAAGCCTGGGGTGCCTAATGAGTGAGCTAACTCACATTAATTGCGTTGC
GCTCACTGCCCGCTTTCCAGTCGGGAAACCTGTCGTGCCAGCGGATCCGCATCTCAATTAGTCAGCAACC
ATAGTCCCGCCCCTAACTCCGCCCAGTTCCGCCCATTCTCCGCCCCATGGCTGACTAATTTTTTTTATTT
ATGCAGAGGCCGAGGCCGCCTCGGCCTCTGAGCTATTCCAGAAGTAGTGAGGAGGCTTTTTTGGAGGCCT
AGGCTTTTGCAAAAAGCTAACTTGTTTATTGCAGCTTATAATGGTTACAAATAAAGCAATAGCATCACAA
ATTTCACAAATAAAGCATTTTTTTCACTGCATTCTAGTTGTGGTTTGTCCAAACTCATCAATGTATCTTA
TCATGTCTGGATCCGCTGCATTAATGAATCGGCCAACGCGCGGGGAGAGGCGGTTTGCGTATTGGGCGCT
CTTCCGCTTCCTCGCTCACTGACTCGCTGCGCTCGGTCGTTCGGCTGCGGCGAGCGGTATCAGCTCACTC
AAAGGCGGTAATACGGTTATCCACAGAATCAGGGGATAACGCAGGAAAGAACATGTGAGCAAAAGGCCAG
CAAAAGGCCAGGAACCGTAAAAAGGCCGCGTTGCTGGCGTTTTTCCATAGGCTCCGCCCCCCTGACGAGC
ATCACAAAAATCGACGCTCAAGTCAGAGGTGGCGAAACCCGACAGGACTATAAAGATACCAGGCGTTTCC
CCCTGGAAGCTCCCTCGTGCGCTCTCCTGTTCCGACCCTGCCGCTTACCGGATACCTGTCCGCCTTTCTC
CCTTCGGGAAGCGTGGCGCTTTCTCATAGCTCACGCTGTAGGTATCTCAGTTCGGTGTAGGTCGTTCGCT
CCAAGCTGGGCTGTGTGCACGAACCCCCCGTTCAGCCCGACCGCTGCGCCTTATCCGGTAACTATCGTCT
TGAGTCCAACCCGGTAAGACACGACTTATCGCCACTGGCAGCAGCCACTGGTAACAGGATTAGCAGAGCG
AGGTATGTAGGCGGTGCTACAGAGTTCTTGAAGTGGTGGCCTAACTACGGCTACACTAGAAGAACAGTAT
TTGGTATCTGCGCTCTGCTGAAGCCAGTTACCTTCGGAAAAAGAGTTGGTAGCTCTTGATCCGGCAAACA
AACCACCGCTGGTAGCGGTGGTTTTTTTGTTTGCAAGCAGCAGATTACGCGCAGAAAAAAAGGATCTCAA
GAAGATCCTTTGATCTTTTCTACGGGGTCTGACGCTCAGTGGAACGAAAACTCACGTTAAGGGATTTTGG
TCATGAGATTATCAAAAAGGATCTTCACCTAGATCCTTTTAAATTAAAAATGAAGTTTTAAATCAATCTA
AAGTATATATGAGTAAACTTGGTCTGACAGTTACCAATGCTTAATCAGTGAGGCACCTATCTCAGCGATC
TGTCTATTTCGTTCATCCATAGTTGCCTGACTCCCCGTCGTGTAGATAACTACGATACGGGAGGGCTTAC
CATCTGGCCCCAGTGCTGCAATGATACCGCGAGACCCACGCTCACCGGCTCCAGATTTATCAGCAATAAA
CCAGCCAGCCGGAAGGGCCGAGCGCAGAAGTGGTCCTGCAACTTTATCCGCCTCCATCCAGTCTATTAAT
TGTTGCCGGGAAGCTAGAGTAAGTAGTTCGCCAGTTAATAGTTTGCGCAACGTTGTTGCCATTGCTACAG
GCATCGTGGTGTCACGCTCGTCGTTTGGTATGGCTTCATTCAGCTCCGGTTCCCAACGATCAAGGCGAGT
TACATGATCCCCCATGTTGTGCAAAAAAGCGGTTAGCTCCTTCGGTCCTCCGATCGTTGTCAGAAGTAAG
TTGGCCGCAGTGTTATCACTCATGGTTATGGCAGCACTGCATAATTCTCTTACTGTCATGCCATCCGTAA
GATGCTTTTCTGTGACTGGTGAGTACTCAACCAAGTCATTCTGAGAATAGTGTATGCGGCGACCGAGTTG
CTCTTGCCCGGCGTCAATACGGGATAATACCGCGCCACATAGCAGAACTTTAAAAGTGCTCATCATTGGA
AAACGTTCTTCGGGGCGAAAACTCTCAAGGATCTTACCGCTGTTGAGATCCAGTTCGATGTAACCCACTC
GTGCACCCAACTGATCTTCAGCATCTTTTACTTTCACCAGCGTTTCTGGGTGAGCAAAAACAGGAAGGCA
AAATGCCGCAAAAAAGGGAATAAGGGCGACACGGAAATGTTGAATACTCATACTCTTCCTTTTTCAATAT
TATTGAAGCATTTATCAGGGTTATTGTCTCATGAGCGGATACATATTTGAATGTATTTAGAAAAATAAAC
AAATAGGGGTTCCGCGCACATTTCCCCGAAAAGTGCCACCTGGGTCGACATTGATTATTGACTAGTTATT
AATAGTAATCAATTACGGGGTCATTAGTTCATAGCCCATATATGGAGTTCCGCGTTACATAACTTACGGT
AAATGGCCCGCCTGGCTGACCGCCCAACGACCCCCGCCCATTGACGTCAATAATGACGTATGTTCCCATA
GTAACGCCAATAGGGACTTTCCATTGACGTCAATGGGTGGAGTATTTACGGTAAACTGCCCACTTGGCAG
TACATCAAGTGTATCATATGCCAAGTACGCCCCCTATTGACGTCAATGACGGTAAATGGCCCGCCTGGCA
TTATGCCCAGTACATGACCTTATGGGACTTTCCTACTTGGCAGTACATCTACGTATTAGTCATCGCTATT
ACCATGGTCGAGGTGAGCCCCACGTTCTGCTTCACTCTCCCCATCTCCCCCCCCTCCCCACCCCCAATTT
TGTATTTATTTATTTTTTAATTATTTTGTGCAGCGATGGGGGCGGGGGGGGGGG
